>Addgene plasmid #112739 | pET-2HMG-mCherry | addgene full sequence | sequence record 217252 | Addgene NGS Result
CCTCGTGATACGCCTATTTTTATAGGTTAATGTCATGATAATAATGGTTTCTTAGACGTCAGGTGGCACT
TTTCGGGGAAATGTGCGCGGAACCCCTATTTGTTTATTTTTCTAAATACATTCAAATATGTATCCGCTCA
TGAGACAATAACCCTGATAAATGCTTCAATAATATTGAAAAAGGAAGAGTATGAGTATTCAACATTTCCG
TGTCGCCCTTATTCCCTTTTTTGCGGCATTTTGCCTTCCTGTTTTTGCTCACCCAGAAACGCTGGTGAAA
GTAAAAGATGCTGAAGATCAGTTGGGTGCACGAGTGGGTTACATCGAACTGGATCTCAACAGCGGTAAGA
TCCTTGAGAGTTTTCGCCCCGAAGAACGTTTTCCAATGATGAGCACTTTTAAAGTTCTGCTATGTGGCGC
GGTATTATCCCGTGTTGACGCCGGGCAAGAGCAACTCGGTCGCCGCATACACTATTCTCAGAATGACTTG
GTTGAGTACTCACCAGTCACAGAAAAGCATCTTACGGATGGCATGACAGTAAGAGAATTATGCAGTGCTG
CCATAACCATGAGTGATAACACTGCGGCCAACTTACTTCTGACAACGATCGGAGGACCGAAGGAGCTAAC
CGCTTTTTTGCACAACATGGGGGATCATGTAACTCGCCTTGATCGTTGGGAACCGGAGCTGAATGAAGCC
ATACCAAACGACGAGCGTGACACCACGATGCCTGCAGCAATGGCAACAACGTTGCGCAAACTATTAACTG
GCGAACTACTTACTCTAGCTTCCCGGCAACAATTAATAGACTGGATGGAGGCGGATAAAGTTGCAGGACC
ACTTCTGCGCTCGGCCCTTCCGGCTGGCTGGTTTATTGCTGATAAATCTGGAGCCGGTGAGCGTGGGTCT
CGCGGTATCATTGCAGCACTGGGGCCAGATGGTAAGCCCTCCCGTATCGTAGTTATCTACACGACGGGGA
GTCAGGCAACTATGGATGAACGAAATAGACAGATCGCTGAGATAGGTGCCTCACTGATTAAGCATTGGTA
ACTGTCAGACCAAGTTTACTCATATATACTTTAGATTGATTTAAAACTTCATTTTTAATTTAAAAGGATC
TAGGTGAAGATCCTTTTTGATAATCTCATGACCAAAATCCCTTAACGTGAGTTTTCGTTCCACTGAGCGT
CAGACCCCGTAGAAAAGATCAAAGGATCTTCTTGAGATCCTTTTTTTCTGCGCGTAATCTGCTGCTTGCA
AACAAAAAAACCACCGCTACCAGCGGTGGTTTGTTTGCCGGATCAAGAGCTACCAACTCTTTTTCCGAAG
GTAACTGGCTTCAGCAGAGCGCAGATACCAAATACTGTCCTTCTAGTGTAGCCGTAGTTAGGCCACCACT
TCAAGAACTCTGTAGCACCGCCTACATACCTCGCTCTGCTAATCCTGTTACCAGTGGCTGCTGCCAGTGG
CGATAAGTCGTGTCTTACCGGGTTGGACTCAAGACGATAGTTACCGGATAAGGCGCAGCGGTCGGGCTGA
ACGGGGGGTTCGTGCACACAGCCCAGCTTGGAGCGAACGACCTACACCGAACTGAGATACCTACAGCGTG
AGCTATGAGAAAGCGCCACGCTTCCCGAAGGGAGAAAGGCGGACAGGTATCCGGTAAGCGGCAGGGTCGG
AACAGGAGAGCGCACGAGGGAGCTTCCAGGGGGAAACGCCTGGTATCTTTATAGTCCTGTCGGGTTTCGC
CACCTCTGACTTGAGCGTCGATTTTTGTGATGCTCGTCAGGGGGGCGGAGCCTATGGAAAAACGCCAGCA
ACGCGGCCTTTTTACGGTTCCTGGCCTTTTGCTGGCCTTTTGCTCACATGTTCTTTCCTGCGTTATCCCC
TGATTCTGTGGATAACCGTATTACCGCCTTTGAGTGAGCTGATACCGCTCGCCGCAGCCGAACGACCGAG
CGCAGCGAGTCAGTGAGCGAGGAAGCGGAAGAGCGCCTGATGCGGTATTTTCTCCTTACGCATCTGTGCG
GTATTTCACACCGCAATGGTGCACTCTCAGTACAATCTGCTCTGATGCCGCATAGTTAAGCCAGTATACA
CTCCGCTATCGCTACGTGACTGGGTCATGGCTGCGCCCCGACACCCGCCAACACCCGCTGACGCGCCCTG
ACGGGCTTGTCTGCTCCCGGCATCCGCTTACAGACAAGCTGTGACCGTCTCCGGGAGCTGCATGTGTCAG
AGGTTTTCACCGTCATCACCGAAACGCGCGAGGCAGCTGCGGTAAAGCTCATCAGCGTGGTCGTGAAGCG
ATTCACAGATGTCTGCCTGTTCATCCGCGTCCAGCTCGTTGAGTTTCTCCAGAAGCGTTAATGTCTGGCT
TCTGATAAAGCGGGCCATGTTAAGGGCGGTTTTTTCCTGTTTGGTCACTGATGCCTCCGTGTAAGGGGGA
TTTCTGTTCATGGGGGTAATGATACCGATGAAACGAGAGAGGATGCTCACGATACGGGTTACTGATGATG
AACATGCCCGGTTACTGGAACGTTGTGAGGGTAAACAACTGGCGGTATGGATGCGGCGGGACCAGAGAAA
AATCACTCAGGGTCAATGCCAGCGCTTCGTTAATACAGATGTAGGTGTTCCACAGGGTAGCCAGCAGCAT
CCTGCGATGCAGATCCGGAACATAATGGTGCAGGGCGCTGACTTCCGCGTTTCCAGACTTTACGAAACAC
GGAAACCGAAGACCATTCATGTTGTTGCTCAGGTCGCAGACGTTTTGCAGCAGCAGTCGCTTCACGTTCG
CTCGCGTATCGGTGATTCATTCTGCTAACCAGTAAGGCAACCCCGCCAGCCTAGCCGGGTCCTCAACGAC
AGGAGCACGATCATGCGCACCCGTGGCCAGGACCCAACGCTGCCCGAGATGCGCCGCGTGCGGCTGCTGG
AGATGGCGGACGCGATGGATATGTTCTGCCAAGGGTTGGTTTGCGCATTCACAGTTCTCCGCAAGAATTG
ATTGGCTCCAATTCTTGGAGTGGTGAATCCGTTAGCGAGGTGCCGCCGGCTTCCATTCAGGTCGAGGTGG
CCCGGCTCCATGCACCGCGACGCAACGCGGGGAGGCAGACAAGGTATAGGGCGGCGCCTACAATCCATGC
CAACCCGTTCCATGTGCTCGCCGAGGCGGCATAAATCGCCGTGACGATCAGCGGTCCAATGATCGAAGTT
AGGCTGGTAAGAGCCGCGAGCGATCCTTGAAGCTGTCCCTGATGGTCGTCATCTACCTGCCTGGACAGCA
TGGCCTGCAACGCGGGCATCCCGATGCCGCCGGAAGCGAGAAGAATCATAATGGGGAAGGCCATCCAGCC
TCGCGTCGCGAACGCCAGCAAGACGTAGCCCAGCGCGTCGGCCGCCATGCCGGCGATAATGGCCTGCTTC
TCGCCGAAACGTTTGGTGGCGGGACCAGTGACGAAGGCTTGAGCGAGGGCGTGCAAGATTCCGAATACCG
CAAGCGACAGGCCGATCATCGTCGCGCTCCAGCGAAAGCGGTCCTCGCCGAAAATGACCCAGAGCGCTGC
CGGCACCTGTCCTACGAGTTGCATGATAAAGAAGACAGTCATAAGTGCGGCGACGATAGTCATGCCCCGC
GCCCACCGGAAGGAGCTGACTGGGTTGAAGGCTCTCAAGGGCATCGGTCGAGATCCCGGTGCCTAATGAG
TGAGCTAACTTACATTAATTGCGTTGCGCTCACTGCCCGCTTTCCAGTCGGGAAACCTGTCGTGCCAGCT
GCATTAATGAATCGGCCAACGCGCGGGGAGAGGCGGTTTGCGTATTGGGCGCCAGGGTGGTTTTTCTTTT
CACCAGTGAGACGGGCAACAGCTGATTGCCCTTCACCGCCTGGCCCTGAGAGAGTTGCAGCAAGCGGTCC
ACGCTGGTTTGCCCCAGCAGGCGAAAATCCTGTTTGATGGTGGTTAACGGCGGGATATAACATGAGCTGT
CTTCGGTATCGTCGTATCCCACTACCGAGATATCCGCACCAACGCGCAGCCCGGACTCGGTAATGGCGCG
CATTGCGCCCAGCGCCATCTGATCGTTGGCAACCAGCATCGCAGTGGGAACGATGCCCTCATTCAGCATT
TGCATGGTTTGTTGAAAACCGGACATGGCACTCCAGTCGCCTTCCCGTTCCGCTATCGGCTGAATTTGAT
TGCGAGTGAGATATTTATGCCAGCCAGCCAGACGCAGACGCGCCGAGACAGAACTTAATGGGCCCGCTAA
CAGCGCGATTTGCTGGTGACCCAATGCGACCAGATGCTCCACGCCCAGTCGCGTACCGTCTTCATGGGAG
AAAATAATACTGTTGATGGGTGTCTGGTCAGAGACATCAAGAAATAACGCCGGAACATTAGTGCAGGCAG
CTTCCACAGCAATGGCATCCTGGTCATCCAGCGGATAGTTAATGATCAGCCCACTGACGCGTTGCGCGAG
AAGATTGTGCACCGCCGCTTTACAGGCTTCGACGCCGCTTCGTTCTACCATCGACACCACCACGCTGGCA
CCCAGTTGATCGGCGCGAGATTTAATCGCCGCGACAATTTGCGACGGCGCGTGCAGGGCCAGACTGGAGG
TGGCAACGCCAATCAGCAACGACTGTTTGCCCGCCAGTTGTTGTGCCACGCGGTTGGGAATGTAATTCAG
CTCCGCCATCGCCGCTTCCACTTTTTCCCGCGTTTTCGCAGAAACGTGGCTGGCCTGGTTCACCACGCGG
GAAACGGTCTGATAAGAGACACCGGCATACTCTGCGACATCGTATAACGTTACTGGTTTCACATTCACCA
CCCTGAATTGACTCTCTTCCGGGCGCTATCATGCCATACCGCGAAAGGTTTTGCGCCATTCGATGGTGTC
CGGGATCTCGACGCTCTCCCTTATGCGACTCCTGCATTAGGAAGCAGCCCAGTAGTAGGTTGAGGCCGTT
GAGCACCGCCGCCGCAAGGAATGGTGCATGCAAGGAGATGGCGCCCAACAGTCCCCCGGCCACGGGGCCT
GCCACCATACCCACGCCGAAACAAGCGCTCATGAGCCCGAAGTGGCGAGCCCGATCTTCCCCATCGGTGA
TGTCGGCGATATAGGCGCCAGCAACCGCACCTGTGGCGCCGGTGATGCCGGCCACGATGCGTCCGGCGTA
GAGGATCGAGATCTCGATCCCGCGAAATTAATACGACTCACTATAGGGGAATTGTGAGCGGATAACAATT
CCCCTCTAGAAATAATTTTGTTTAACTTTAAGAAGGAGATATACCATGGGCAGCAGCCATCATCATCATC
ATCACAGCAGCGGCCTGGTGCCGCGCGGCAGCCATATGACACCGAAACGTCCGCGTGGCCGTCCGAAGAA
AGGTGGCAGCGGCGGTATGGTGAGCAAGGGCGAGGAGGACCAGATGGCCATCATCAAGGAGTTCATGCGC
TTCAAGGTGCACATGGAGGGCTCCGTGAACGGCCACGAGTTCGAGATCGAGGGCGAGGGCGAGGGCCGCC
CCTACGAGGGCACCCAGACCGCCAAGCTGAAGGTGACCAAGGGCGGCCCCCTGCCCTTCGCCTGGGACAT
CCTGTCCCCTCAGTTCATGTACGGCTCCAAGGCCTACGTGAAGCACCCCGCCGACATCCCCGACTACTTG
AAGCTGTCCTTCCCCGAGGGCTTCAAGTGGGAGCGCGTGATGAACTTCGAGGACGGCGGCGTGGTGACCG
TGACCCAGGACTCCTCCCTGCAGGACGGCGAGTTCATCTACAAGGTGAAGCTGCGCGGCACCAACTTCCC
CTCCGACGGCCCCGTAATGCAGAAGAAGACCATGGGCTGGGAGGCCTCCTCCGAGCGGATGTACCCCGAG
GACGGCGCCCTGAAGGGCGAGATCAAGCAGAGGCTGAAGCTGAAGGACGGCGGCCACTACGACGCCGAGG
TCAAGACCACCTACAAGGCCAAGAAGCCCGTGCAGCTGCCCGGCGCCTACAACGTGAACATCAAGCTGGA
CATCACCTCCCACAACGAGGACTACACCATCGTGGAACAGTACGAGCGCGCCGAGGGCCGCCACTCCACC
GGCGGCATGGACGAGCTGTACAAGGGTGGCAGCGGCGGTAAGAAACCGCGTGGCCGTCCGCGTAAACCGA
CATAAGGATCCGGCTGCTAACAAAGCCCGAAAGGAAGCTGAGTTGGCTGCTGCCACCGCTGAGCAATAAC
TAGCATAACCCCTTGGGGCCTCTAAACGGGTCTTGAGGGGTTTTTTGCTGAAAGGAGGAACTATATCCGG
ATATCCCGCAAGAGGCCCGGCAGTACCGGCATAACCAAGCCTATGCCTACAGCATCCAGGGTGACGGTGC
CGAGGATGACGATGAGCGCATTGTTAGATTTCATACACGGTGCCTGACTGCGTTAGCAATTTAACTGTGA
TAAACTACCGCATTAAAGCTTATCGATGATAAGCTGTCAAACATGAGAATTCTTGAAGACGAAAGGG
Features (pLannotate 1.2.2; 21 found; start..end, strand, type, name):
     86..190     +  promoter       AmpR promoter: bla
    191..1051    +  CDS            AmpR: β-lactamase; bla; confers resistance to ampicillin, carbenicillin, and related antibiotics
   1222..1810    +  rep_origin     ori: high-copy-number ColE1/pMB1/pBR322/pUC origin of replication
   1996..2135    -  misc_feature   bom: basis of mobility region from pBR322
   2237..2428    -  CDS            rop: Rop protein, which maintains plasmids at low copy number; rop
   2445..2825    +  CDS            YPB1_ECOLX: Protein predicted: Swiss-Prot protein existence level 4. From Escherichia coli.
   3067..3691    -  CDS            TcR (fragment): tetracycline efflux protein; tet; confers resistance to tetracycline
   3706..3727    -  protein_bind   CAP binding site: CAP binding activates transcription in the presence of cAMP. E. coli catabolite activator protein
   3740..4822    -  CDS            lacI: lac repressor; lacI; The lac repressor binds to the lac operator to inhibit transcription in E. coli. This inhibition can be relieved by adding lactose or isopropyl-β-D-thiogalactopyranoside (IPTG).
   4823..4900    -  promoter       lacI promoter: lacI
   4908..5187    -  CDS            TcR (fragment): tetracycline efflux protein; tet; confers resistance to tetracycline
   5209..5227    +  promoter       T7 promoter: promoter for bacteriophage T7 RNA polymerase
   5228..5252    +  protein_bind   lac operator: The lac repressor binds to the lac operator to inhibit transcription in E. coli. This inhibition can be relieved by adding lactose or isopropyl-β-D-thiogalactopyranoside (IPTG). lac repressor encoded by lacI
   5267..5289    +  RBS            RBS: efficient ribosome binding site from bacteriophage T7 gene 10 (Olins and Rangwala, 1989)
   5308..5324    +  CDS            capTEV™ (fragment): composite tag for in vivo biotinylation, TEV protease cleavage, and 6xHis tagging
   5335..5352    +  CDS            thrombin site: thrombin recognition and cleavage site
   5407..6114    +  CDS            mCherry: mCherry is a basic (constitutively fluorescent) red fluorescent protein published in 2004, derived from Discosoma sp.. It is reported to be a very rapidly-maturing monomer with low acid sensitivity.
   6173..6222    +  CDS            SET1 (fragment): solubility-enhancement tag derived from T7 phage gene 10B
   6230..6277    +  terminator     T7 terminator: transcription terminator for bacteriophage T7 RNA polymerase
   6300..6404    -  CDS            TcR (fragment): tetracycline efflux protein; tet; confers resistance to tetracycline
   6452..6480    -  promoter       tet promoter: E. coli promoter for tetracycline efflux protein gene
