[The description below was written by a language model from this plasmid's Addgene catalogue record and pLannotate feature annotations shown in this document.]
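Description:
pET-2HMG-mCherry is a bacterial expression plasmid built on the Novagen pET-15b backbone, about 6.5 kb in total, designed to produce a 2HMG-mCherry fusion protein in E. coli. It replicates from a ColE1/pBR322-type origin; the feature table also shows the bom mobility region and the rop gene typical of pBR322-derived vectors, although the catalogue entry lists the plasmid as high copy. Selection is by ampicillin through the bla β-lactamase gene. Several tetracycline-resistance fragments and a tet promoter appear in the annotation, but these are non-functional remnants of the pBR322 ancestry.

The 804 bp insert was cloned between the NdeI and BamHI sites, both retained. Expression is driven by a T7 promoter followed by a lac operator and the phage T7 gene 10 ribosome binding site, and ends at the T7 terminator. The plasmid carries its own lacI gene, so transcription is repressed until IPTG is added in a host that supplies T7 RNA polymerase. The backbone contributes an N-terminal 6xHis tag (the short "capTEV" hit in the annotation most likely reflects this His stretch) and a thrombin cleavage site, allowing affinity purification and tag removal. A short unannotated stretch lies between the thrombin site and the mCherry coding sequence; it presumably holds the 2HMG DNA-binding peptide, though the feature table does not label it. The depositor notes an N9Q substitution in mCherry that does not affect function.

According to the associated publication title, the purified protein belongs to a series of fluorescent protein–DNA binding peptide fusions evaluated for visualizing large DNA molecules.
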