Addgene plasmid #112739: pET-2HMG-mCherry
Purpose: Express 2HMG-mCherry in E. coli
Depositing lab: Kyubong Jo. Depositing organization: Sogang University. Publication: Investigation of various fluorescent protein–DNA binding peptides for effectively visualizing large DNA molecules. Lee Seonghyun, Cong Wang, Junghyun Song, Do-geun Kim, Yeeun Oh, Wooseok Ko, Jinyong Lee, Jungyul Park, Hyun Soo Lee and Kyubong Jo. RSC Adv, 2016, 6, 46291-46298 10.1039/C6RA08683G.
Backbone
  Vector backbone: pET-15b
  Backbone manufacturer: Novagen
  Backbone size w/o insert (bp): 5706
  Total vector size (bp): 6510
  Vector type: Bacterial Expression
Growth in bacteria
  Bacterial resistance: Ampicillin, 100 μg/mL
  Growth temperature: 37°C
  Growth strain: DH5alpha
  Copy number: High Copy
Gene/Insert
  Gene/Insert name: 2HMG-mCherry
  Species: E. coli
  Insert size (bp): 804
  Promoter: T7 Promoter
  Tag / fusion protein: 6xHis (N terminal on backbone)
  Cloning method: Restriction Enzyme; 5′ cloning site NdeI (not destroyed); 3′ cloning site BamHI (not destroyed)
  Sequencing primers: 5′ T7 Promoter; 3′ T7 Terminator
Terms and licenses: Academic/Nonprofit Terms; Industry Terms: Not Available to Industry
Depositor comments: Note: The mCherry insert contains a N9Q mutation. The depositor has confirmed this does not affect plasmid function.
How to cite: pET-2HMG-mCherry was a gift from Kyubong Jo (Addgene plasmid # 112739 ; http://n2t.net/addgene:112739 ; RRID:Addgene_112739)
